Addgene plasmid #230297: AiP13461 - pAAV-AiE0977h-minBG-SYFP2-P2A-3XFLAG-10aa-H2B-WPRE3-BGHpA (Alias: CN3461)
Purpose: AiE0977h is an enhancer sequence, designed to drive AAV-mediated transgene expression in specific populations of brain cells
Depositing lab: Allen Institute for Brain Science & Boaz Levi. Depositing organization: Allen Institute. Publication: A suite of enhancer AAVs and transgenic mouse lines for genetic access to cortical cell types. Ben-Simon Y, Hooper M, Narayan S, Daigle TL, Dwivedi D, Way SW, Oster A, Stafford DA, Mich JK, Taormina MJ, Martinez RA, Opitz-Araya X, Roth JR, Alexander JR, Allen S, Amster A, Arbuckle J, Ayala A, Baker PM, Bakken TE, Barcelli T, Barta S, Bendrick J, Bertagnolli D, Bielstein C, Bishwakarma P, Bowlus J, Boyer G, Brouner K, Casian B, Casper T, Chakka AB, Chakrabarty R, Chance RK, Chavan S, Clark M, Colbert K, Collman F, Daniel S, Departee M, DiValentin P, Donadio N, Dotson N, Egdorf T, Fliss T, Gabitto M, Garcia J, Gary A, Gasperini M, Gloe J, Goldy J, Gore BB, Graybuck L, Greisman N, Haeseleer F, Halterman C, Haradon Z, Hastings SD, Helback O, Ho W, Hockemeyer D, Huang C, Huff S, Hunker A, Johansen N, Jones D, Juneau Z, Kalmbach B, Kannan M, Khem S, Kussick E, Kutsal R, Larsen R, Lee C, Lee AY, Leibly M, Lenz GH, Li S, Liang E, Lusk N, Madigan Z, Malloy J, Malone J, McCue R, Melchor J, Mollenkopf T, Moosman S, Morin E, Newman D, Ng L, Ngo K, Omstead V, Otto S, Oyama A, Pena N, Pham T, Phillips E, Pom CA, Potekhina L, Ransford S, Ray PL, Rette D, Reynoldson C, Rimorin C, Rocha D, Ruiz A, Sanchez REA, Sawyer L, Sedeno-Cortes A, Sevigny JP, Shapovalova N, Shepard N, Shulga L, Sigler AR, Siverts L, Soliman S, Somasundaram S, Staats B, Stewart K, Szelenyi E, Tieu M, Trader C, Tran A, van Velthoven CTJ, Walker M, Wang Y, Weed N, Wirthlin M, Wood T, Wynalda B, Yao Z, Zhou T, Ariza J, Dee N, Reding M, Ronellenfitch K, Mufti S, Sunkin SM, Smith KA, Esposito L, Waters J, Thyagarajan B, Yao S, Lein ES, Zeng H, Levi BP, Ngai J, Ting JT, Tasic B. Cell. 2025 May 16:S0092-8674(25)00513-6. doi: 10.1016/j.cell.2025.05.002. PubMed 40403729.
Backbone
  Vector backbone: pAAV2
  Vector type: AAV
Growth in bacteria
  Bacterial resistance: Ampicillin, 100 μg/mL
  Growth temperature: 37°C
  Growth strain: NEB Stable
  Copy number: High Copy
Gene/Insert
  Gene/Insert name: SYFP2-P2A-3XFLAG-10aa-H2B
  Species: Synthetic
  Promoter: minBG
  Cloning method: Gibson Cloning
Terms and licenses: Academic/Nonprofit Terms; Industry Terms: Not Available to Industry
How to cite: AiP13461 - pAAV-AiE0977h-minBG-SYFP2-P2A-3XFLAG-10aa-H2B-WPRE3-BGHpA (Alias: CN3461) was a gift from Allen Institute for Brain Science & Boaz Levi (Addgene plasmid # 230297 ; http://n2t.net/addgene:230297 ; RRID:Addgene_230297)
