[The description below was written by a language model from this plasmid's Addgene catalogue record and pLannotate feature annotations shown in this document.]
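Description:
AiP13461 (alias CN3461) is an AAV transfer plasmid built on a pAAV2 backbone, intended for packaging recombinant adeno-associated virus that reports the activity of a candidate brain enhancer. In bacteria it is maintained by a high-copy ColE1/pUC-type origin and selected with ampicillin through the β-lactamase gene. An f1 phage origin and short remnants of pBR322 rop and bom sequences are also present in the backbone. The expression cassette is flanked by AAV2 inverted terminal repeats, which provide the signals for genome replication and encapsidation. The annotation detects one complete ITR and only short fragments of the other, which may reflect the difficulty of sequencing and annotating these repeats rather than a real truncation.

Between the ITRs, the AiE0977h enhancer is placed upstream of the minimal beta-globin promoter (minBG), which has little activity on its own, so transcription depends on the enhancer and is meant to be restricted to particular brain cell populations. The record does not specify which populations. Neither the enhancer nor minBG is called in the feature table, but an unannotated stretch between SYFP2 and the upstream ITR fragments is where they would lie. The transcript encodes the monomeric yellow fluorescent protein SYFP2, followed by a P2A self-cleaving peptide and human histone H2B carrying an N-terminal 3xFLAG tag joined through a 10-amino-acid linker. Expressing cells therefore receive free fluorescent protein together with a separate, chromatin-bound FLAG epitope in the nucleus, suited to antibody detection of nuclei. A shortened WPRE (WPRE3) enhances transcript stability and expression, and the bovine growth hormone polyadenylation signal terminates the message. The construct belongs to a collection of enhancer AAVs developed for genetic access to cortical cell types.
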