Features (pLannotate 1.2.2; 16 found; start..end, strand, type, name):
    413..517     -  promoter       AmpR promoter: bla
    612..647     +  CDS            rop (fragment): Rop protein, which maintains plasmids at low copy number; rop
    749..798     +  misc_feature   bom (fragment): basis of mobility region from pBR322
    799..1254    -  rep_origin     f1 ori (sequence partly withheld): f1 bacteriophage origin of replication; arrow indicates direction of (+) strand synthesis
   1273..1324    +  misc_feature   bom (fragment): basis of mobility region from pBR322
   1329..1469    -  repeat_region  AAV2 ITR: inverted terminal repeat of adeno-associated virus serotype 2 inverted
   1587..1698    -  polyA_signal   bGH poly(A) signal: bovine growth hormone polyadenylation signal
   1715..1795    -  misc_feature   WPRE (fragment): woodchuck hepatitis virus posttranscriptional regulatory element
   1801..1958    -  misc_feature   WPRE (fragment): woodchuck hepatitis virus posttranscriptional regulatory element
   1992..2369    -  CDS            H2B: human histone H2B; HIST1H2BJ
   2400..2465    -  CDS            3xFLAG: three tandem FLAG® epitope tags, followed by an enterokinase cleavage site
   2544..3260    -  CDS            SYFP2: SYFP2 is a basic (constitutively fluorescent) yellow fluorescent protein published in 2006, derived from Aequorea victoria. It is reported to be a very rapidly-maturing monomer with moderate acid sensitivity.
   4184..4211    -  repeat_region  AAV2 ITR (fragment): inverted terminal repeat of adeno-associated virus serotype 2 inverted
   4240..4267    -  repeat_region  AAV2 ITR (fragment): inverted terminal repeat of adeno-associated virus serotype 2 inverted
   4340..4928    -  rep_origin     ori: high-copy-number ColE1/pMB1/pBR322/pUC origin of replication
   5099..412     -  CDS            AmpR (across the origin): β-lactamase; bla; confers resistance to ampicillin, carbenicillin, and related antibiotics
>Addgene plasmid #230297 | AiP13461 - pAAV-AiE0977h-minBG-SYFP2-P2A-3XFLAG-10aa-H2B-WPRE3-BGHpA (Alias: CN3461) | addgene full sequence | sequence record 470667 | Addgene NGS Result
TCAGAAGTAAGTTGGCCGCAGTGTTATCACTCATGGTTATGGCAGCACTGCATAATTCTCTTACTGTCAT
GCCATCCGTAAGATGCTTTTCTGTGACTGGTGAGTACTCAACCAAGTCATTCTGAGAATAGTGTATGCGG
CGACCGAGTTGCTCTTGCCCGGCGTCAATACGGGATAATACCGCGCCACATAGCAGAACTTTAAAAGTGC
TCATCATTGGAAAACGTTCTTCGGGGCGAAAACTCTCAAGGATCTTACCGCTGTTGAGATCCAGTTCGAT
GTAACCCACTCGTGCACCCAACTGATCTTCAGCATCTTTTACTTTCACCAGCGTTTCTGGGTGAGCAAAA
ACAGGAAGGCAAAATGCCGCAAAAAAGGGAATAAGGGCGACACGGAAATGTTGAATACTCATACTCTTCC
TTTTTCAATATTATTGAAGCATTTATCAGGGTTATTGTCTCATGAGCGGATACATATTTGAATGTATTTA
GAAAAATAAACAAATAGGGGTTCCGCGCACATTTCCCCGAAAAGTGCCACCTGACGTCTAAGAAACCATT
ATTATCATGACATTAACCTATAAAAATAGGCGTATCACGAGGCCCTTTCGTCTCGCGCGTTTCGGTGATG
ACGGTGAAAACCTCTGACACATGCAGCTCCCGGAGACGGTCACAGCTTGTCTGTAAGCGGATGCCGGGAG
CAGACAAGCCCGTCAGGGCGCGTCAGCGGGTGTTGGCGGGTGTCGGGGCTGGCTTAACTATGCGGCATCA
GAGCAGATTGTACTGAGAGTGCACCATAAAATTGTAAACGTTAATATTTTGTTAAAATTCGCGTTAAATT
TTTGTTAAATCAGCTCATTTTTTAACCAATAGACCGAAATCGGCAAAATCCCTTATAAATCAAAAGAATA
GCCCGAGATAGAGT
[37 nt withheld, positions 925-961]
AAAGAACGTGGACTCCAACGTCAAAGG
[141 nt withheld, positions 989-1129]
G
[46 nt withheld, positions 1131-1176]
A
[95 nt withheld, positions 1178-1272]
TATGCGGTGTGAAATACCGCACAGATGCGTAAGGAGAAAATACCGCATCAGGCGCCCCTGCAGGCAGCTG
CGCGCTCGCTCGCTCACTGAGGCCGCCCGGGCAAAGCCCGGGCGTCGGGCGACCTTTGGTCGCCCGGCCT
CAGTGAGCGAGCGAGCGCGCAGAGAGGGAGTGGCCAACTCCATCACTAGGGGTTCCTGCGGCCGCTCGGT
CCGCACGTGAGATCTCATGCCTGCTATTGTCTTCCCAATCCTCCCCCTTGCTGTCCTGCCCCACCCCACC
CCCCAGAATAGAATGACACCTACTCAGACAATGCGATGCAATTTCCTCATTTTATTAGGAAAGGACAGTG
GGAGTGGCACCTTCCAGGGTCAAGGAAGGCACGGGGGAGGGGCAAACAACAGATGGCTGGCAACTAGAAG
GCACAGTCGAAGATCTCTCGAGCCACGGAATTGTCAGTGCCCAACAGCCGAGCCCCTGTCCAGCAGCGGG
CAAGGCAGGCGGCGATGAGTTCCGCCGTGGCAAGAACTAACCAGGATTTATACAAGGAGGAGAAAATGAA
AGCCATACGGGAAGCAATAGCATGATACAAAGGCATTAAAGCAGCGTATCCACATAGCGTAAAAGGAGCA
ACATAGTTAAGAATACCAGTCAATCTTTCACAAATTTTGTAATCCAGAGGTTGATTATGATATCGAATTC
GCGGCCGCGGCGCGCCTCATTACTTAGCGCTGGTGTACTTGGTGATGGCCTTAGTACCCTCGGACACGGC
GTGCTTGGCCAACTCCCCAGGCAGCAGCAGGCGCACGGCCGTCTGGATCTCCCGGGAGGTGATGGTCGAG
CGCTTGTTGTAATGCGCCAGGCGGGAAGCCTCTCCTGCGATGCGCTCGAAAATGTCGTTCACAAACGAAT
TCATGATGCCCATGGCCTTGGACGAAATGCCGGTGTCAGGGTGGACCTGCTTCAGAACCTTGTACACATA
GATGGAATAGCTCTCCTTGCGGCTGCGCTTGCGCTTCTTGCCGCCTTTCTTCTGCGCCTTAGTCACCGCC
TTCTTGGAGCCCTTTTTCGGGGCGGGAGCAGACTTCGCTGGCTCTGGGCCTCCGGAGCCTCCAGATCTGA
GTCCGGACTTGTCATCGTCATCCTTGTAATCGATGTCATGATCTTTATAATCTCCGTCATGGTCTTTGTA
GTCTCCACTAGCACCAGGCCCTGGATTCTCCTCTACATCCCCTGCCTGTTTCAACAGTGAGAAGTTGGTA
GCACCAGAGCCCTTGTACAGCTCGTCCATGCCGAGAGTGATCCCGGCGGCGGTCACGAACTCCAGCAGGA
CCATGTGATCGCGCTTCTCGTTGGGGTCTTTGCTCAGCTTGGACTGGTAGCTCAGGTAGTGGTTGTCGGG
CAGCAGCACGGGGCCGTCGCCGATGGGGGTGTTCTGCTGGTAGTGGTCGGCGAGCTGCACGCCGCCGTCC
TCGATGTTGTGGCGGATCTTGAAGTTGGCCTTGATGCCGTTCTTCTGCTTGTCGGCGGTGATATAGACGT
TGTGGCTGTTGTAGTTGTACTCCAGCTTGTGCCCCAGGATGTTGCCGTCCTCCTTGAAGTCGATGCCCTT
CAGCTCGATGCGGTTCACCAGGGTGTCGCCCTCGAACTTCACCTCGGCGCGGGTCTTGTAGTTGCCGTCG
TCTTTGAAGAAGATGGTGCGCTCCTGGACGTAGCCTTCGGGCATGGCGGACTTGAAGAAGTCGTGCTGCT
TCATGTGGTCGGGGTAGCGGGCGAAGCACTGCACGCCGTAGCCCAGGGTGGTCACGAGGGTGGGCCAGGG
CACGGGCAGCTTGCCGGTGGTGCAGATCAGCTTCAGGGTCAGCTTGCCGTAGGTGGCATCGCCCTCGCCC
TCGCCGGACACGCTGAACTTGTGGCCGTTGACATCGCCGTCCAGCTCGACCAGGATGGGCACCACCCCGG
TGAACAGCTCCTCGCCCTTGGAGACCATGGTGGCGACCGGTAGCGCTAGCTTCGAAAGATCTGGATCCCA
GAAGCAAATGTAAGCAATAGATGGCTCTGCCCTGACTTTTATGCCCAGCCCGAGCTCGTTGCATCTGGCC
AGACCATGGTGGCAGGGGACGTGGAGGGAGGCCTGGCGTCCCTCCTTCCACACGCTCCCAGGCGTCTCTG
TGCATTTGGGGGCAGCATTCATACTTGGCTGGTAAGAAATCCTAAGGAAGCTTCCAGCAGCATTCAGCCC
CCACACCTCCCATCAGTGGAGCCTTCCTGGGGAGCTGTCTCTGCAGGCTTGCTCAACCTGGGCTGCAGCT
CTTGGCAGCTGTACCCACCGACCCTGATGGGCCCCTGCATGTCCCACTGGGTAGACAGCAGCTATGAATA
CTGTTCTACATGTCTGCTTAGATCAAGGTATCATCTGTTGCACCACCAGCAGCCTGCCCACCTCAGCCAG
CCCTCCACCTAGAACAAGAGGGAGCATGGTTGCTGCTGGTGCGTGACAGCCCTGCCAAAGGTTGCAACTT
AGGAGCAGAGATTCAAGGCAGTGCTATAAATAAGCCAAGCTTTATTTTCCTACAGGCAGCTTGGTTTTTC
TACTGTGTGCTGCCATAAATGTGGTAGATATCAGATCCACCTATAGACAGGCCTGCCTTGAGCCTCCCAT
GGTGCTTCTAGCCAGGTACCTTTGGCAAGGTGACCAAGCCAGGCCATAGCTGGGACTGTAGCATGGGGAA
TGTTCCAGGCACTCACTCAACATCACTAGAGCAGGGAAGGCTTGCTCTGAGCCAACCCTTGTTCTACTGT
CTTGTTCCAGGTATAACCCATCAGCCAAAGCTCCTTCAATACTAGCTCTTGTCTCCTGACCTACGCGTGC
GGCCGCAGGAACCCCTAGTGATGGAGTTGGCCACTCCCTCTCTGCGCGCTCGCTCGCTCACTGAGGCCGG
GCGACCAAAGGTCGCCCGACGCCCGGGCGGCCTCAGTGAGCGAGCGAGCGCGCAGCTGCCTGCAGGACAT
GTGAGCAAAAGGCCAGCAAAAGGCCAGGAACCGTAAAAAGGCCGCGTTGCTGGCGTTTTTCCATAGGCTC
CGCCCCCCTGACGAGCATCACAAAAATCGACGCTCAAGTCAGAGGTGGCGAAACCCGACAGGACTATAAA
GATACCAGGCGTTTCCCCCTGGAAGCTCCCTCGTGCGCTCTCCTGTTCCGACCCTGCCGCTTACCGGATA
CCTGTCCGCCTTTCTCCCTTCGGGAAGCGTGGCGCTTTCTCATAGCTCACGCTGTAGGTATCTCAGTTCG
GTGTAGGTCGTTCGCTCCAAGCTGGGCTGTGTGCACGAACCCCCCGTTCAGCCCGACCGCTGCGCCTTAT
CCGGTAACTATCGTCTTGAGTCCAACCCGGTAAGACACGACTTATCGCCACTGGCAGCAGCCACTGGTAA
CAGGATTAGCAGAGCGAGGTATGTAGGCGGTGCTACAGAGTTCTTGAAGTGGTGGCCTAACTACGGCTAC
ACTAGAAGAACAGTATTTGGTATCTGCGCTCTGCTGAAGCCAGTTACCTTCGGAAAAAGAGTTGGTAGCT
CTTGATCCGGCAAACAAACCACCGCTGGTAGCGGTGGTTTTTTTGTTTGCAAGCAGCAGATTACGCGCAG
AAAAAAAGGATCTCAAGAAGATCCTTTGATCTTTTCTACGGGGTCTGACGCTCAGTGGAACGAAAACTCA
CGTTAAGGGATTTTGGTCATGAGATTATCAAAAAGGATCTTCACCTAGATCCTTTTAAATTAAAAATGAA
GTTTTAAATCAATCTAAAGTATATATGAGTAAACTTGGTCTGACAGTTACCAATGCTTAATCAGTGAGGC
ACCTATCTCAGCGATCTGTCTATTTCGTTCATCCATAGTTGCCTGACTCCCCGTCGTGTAGATAACTACG
ATACGGGAGGGCTTACCATCTGGCCCCAGTGCTGCAATGATACCGCGAGACCCACGCTCACCGGCTCCAG
ATTTATCAGCAATAAACCAGCCAGCCGGAAGGGCCGAGCGCAGAAGTGGTCCTGCAACTTTATCCGCCTC
CATCCAGTCTATTAATTGTTGCCGGGAAGCTAGAGTAAGTAGTTCGCCAGTTAATAGTTTGCGCAACGTT
GTTGCCATTGCTACAGGCATCGTGGTGTCACGCTCGTCGTTTGGTATGGCTTCATTCAGCTCCGGTTCCC
AACGATCAAGGCGAGTTACATGATCCCCCATGTTGTGCAAAAAAGCGGTTAGCTCCTTCGGTCCTCCGAT
CGTTG
